>Addgene plasmid #54987 | mCherry-ATG13-C-18 | addgene full sequence | sequence record 458437 | Addgene NGS Result
CGTTACATAACTTACGGTAAATGGCCCGCCTGGCTGACCGCCCAACGACCCCCGCCCATTGACGTCAATA
ATGACGTATGTTCCCATAGTAACGCCAATAGGGACTTTCCATTGACGTCAATGGGTGGAGTATTTACGGT
AAACTGCCCACTTGGCAGTACATCAAGTGTATCATATGCCAAGTACGCCCCCTATTGACGTCAATGACGG
TAAATGGCCCGCCTGGCATTATGCCCAGTACATGACCTTATGGGACTTTCCTACTTGGCAGTACATCTAC
GTATTAGTCATCGCTATTACCATGGTGATGCGGTTTTGGCAGTACATCAATGGGCGTGGATAGCGGTTTG
ACTCACGGGGATTTCCAAGTCTCCACCCCATTGACGTCAATGGGAGTTTGTTTTGGCACCAAAATCAACG
GGACTTTCCAAAATGTCGTAACAACTCCGCCCCATTGACGCAAATGGGCGGTAGGCGTGTACGGTGGGAG
GTCTATATAAGCAGAGCTGGTTTAGTGAACCGTCAGATCCGCTAGCGCTACCGGTCGCCACCATGGTGAG
CAAGGGCGAGGAGGATAACATGGCCATCATCAAGGAGTTCATGCGCTTCAAGGTGCACATGGAGGGCTCC
GTGAACGGCCACGAGTTCGAGATCGAGGGCGAGGGCGAGGGCCGCCCCTACGAGGGCACCCAGACCGCCA
AGCTGAAGGTGACCAAGGGTGGCCCCCTGCCCTTCGCCTGGGACATCCTGTCCCCTCAGTTCATGTACGG
CTCCAAGGCCTACGTGAAGCACCCCGCCGACATCCCCGACTACTTGAAGCTGTCCTTCCCCGAGGGCTTC
AAGTGGGAGCGCGTGATGAACTTCGAGGACGGCGGCGTGGTGACCGTGACCCAGGACTCCTCCCTGCAGG
ACGGCGAGTTCATCTACAAGGTGAAGCTGCGCGGCACCAACTTCCCCTCCGACGGCCCCGTAATGCAGAA
GAAGACCATGGGCTGGGAGGCCTCCTCCGAGCGGATGTACCCCGAGGACGGCGCCCTGAAGGGCGAGATC
AAGCAGAGGCTGAAGCTGAAGGACGGCGGCCACTACGACGCTGAGGTCAAGACCACCTACAAGGCCAAGA
AGCCCGTGCAGCTGCCCGGCGCCTACAACGTCAACATCAAGTTGGACATCACCTCCCACAACGAGGACTA
CACCATCGTGGAACAGTACGAACGCGCCGAGGGCCGCCACTCCACCGGCGGCATGGACGAGCTGTACAAG
TCCGGACTCAGATCTAGTAGCGGAGGTAGCGCATCCGGCGGAAGCGGAGGAAGCGAAACTGATCTCAATT
CCCAGGACAGAAAGGACCTGGACAAGTTTATTAAATTTTTTGCCCTCAAGACTGTCCAAGTGATTGTCCA
GGCTCGGCTTGGTGAAAAGATTTGCACTCGTTCATCATCTTCTCCAACGGGTTCAGATTGGTTCAACTTA
GCAATCAAAGACATCCCAGAGGTTACACATGAAGCAAAGAAGGCACTGGCAGGACAGCTGCCTGCAGTCG
GGAGGTCCATGTGTGTGGAGATTTCACTTAAGACTTCTGAGGGAGATTCCATGGAGCTGGAAATATGGTG
TCTTGAAATGAATGAAAAGTGTGATAAAGAAATCAAAGTTTCCTACACGGTGTACAACAGACTGTCATTG
CTGCTGAAGTCCCTTCTTGCTATAACTAGGGTGACACCAGCCTATAGGCTCTCCAGGAAACAAGGGCATG
AATATGTCATATTATACAGGATATATTTTGGAGAAGTTCAGCTGAGTGGCTTAGGAGAAGGCTTCCAGAC
AGTTCGTGTTGGGACAGTGGGCACCCCTGTGGGCACCATCACTCTTTCTTGTGCTTACAGAATTAACTTG
GCATTCATGTCTACCAGGCAATTTGAGAGGACCCCACCTATCATGGGGATTATTATTGATCACTTTGTGG
ACCGTCCCTATCCCAGCTCCTCTCCCATGCACCCCTGCAATTACAGAACTGCTGGTGAGGACACTGGAGT
AATATACCCGTCTGTAGAAGACTCTCAAGAAGTGTGTACCACCTCTTTTTCCACCTCCCCACCATCCCAG
CTCTCAAGCTCTCGCCTTTCCTATCAGCCTGCTGCCCTGGGCGTTGGATCAGCTGACCTGGCTTATCCAG
TAGTGTTTGCTGCTGGCTTAAATGCTACACACCCTCACCAGCTGATGGTTCCTGGGAAGGAAGGTGGGGT
ACCCCTTGCTCCCAACCAGCCTGTCCATGGTACCCAGGCTGACCAGGAGAGACTGGCAACCTGCACCCCT
TCTGACAGAACCCACTGTGCTGCCACACCCTCCAGTAGTGAGGATACTGAAACCGTATCAAACAGCAGTG
AGGGACGGGCCTCCCCTCACGATGTCTTGGAGACCATCTTTGTCCGAAAAGTGGGGGCTTTTGTCAACAA
ACCCATTAACCAGGTGACCCTGACGAGTTTGGATATACCCTTTGCCATGTTTGCTCCCAAGAATTTGGAG
CTGGAGGATACCGATCCAATGGTGAATCCTCCAGATTCCCCAGAGACTGAATCTCCTCTCCAGGGCAGCC
TGCACTCAGATGGCTCCAGCGGGGGCAGCAGTGGCAATACCCATGATGACTTTGTTATGATAGACTTTAA
ACCAGCTTTTTCTAAAGATGACATTCTTCCGATGGACCTGGGGACCTTCTATCGGGAGTTTCAGAACCCA
CCTCAGCTGAGCAGCCTCTCCATAGATATTGGAGCACAGTCCATGGCTGAAGACTTGGACTCATTACCAG
AGAAGCTGGCTGTGCATGAGAAGAATGTCCGCGAGTTTGATGCCTTTGTGGAAACCCTGCAGTAAGGATC
CACCGGATCTAGATAACTGATCATAATCAGCCATACCACATTTGTAGAGGTTTTACTTGCTTTAAAAAAC
CTCCCACACCTCCCCCTGAACCTGAAACATAAAATGAATGCAATTGTTGTTGTTAACTTGTTTATTGCAG
CTTATAATGGTTACAAATAAAGCAATAGCATCACAAATTTCACAAATAAAGCATTTTTTTCACTGCATTC
TAGTTGTGGTTTGTCCAAACTCATCAATGTATCTTAACGCGTAAATTGTAAGCGTTAATATTTTGTTAAA
ATTCGCGTTAAATTTTTGTTAAATCAGCTCATTTTTTAACCAATAGGCCGAAATCGGCAAAATCCCTTAT
AAATCAAAAGAATAGACCGAGATAGGGT
[37 nt withheld, positions 3249-3285]
AAAGAACGTGGACTCCAACGTCAAAGG
[49 nt withheld, positions 3313-3361]
T
[91 nt withheld, positions 3363-3453]
G
[124 nt withheld, positions 3455-3578]
CAGGTGGCACTTTTCGGGGAAATGTGCGCGGAACCCCTATTTGTTTATTTTTCTAAATACATTCAAATAT
GTATCCGCTCATGAGACAATAACCCTGATAAATGCTTCAATAATATTGAAAAAGGAAGAGTCCTGAGGCG
GAAAGAACCAGCTGTGGAATGTGTGTCAGTTAGGGTGTGGAAAGTCCCCAGGCTCCCCAGCAGGCAGAAG
TATGCAAAGCATGCATCTCAATTAGTCAGCAACCAGGTGTGGAAAGTCCCCAGGCTCCCCAGCAGGCAGA
AGTATGCAAAGCATGCATCTCAATTAGTCAGCAACCATAGTCCCGCCCCTAACTCCGCCCATCCCGCCCC
TAACTCCGCCCAGTTCCGCCCATTCTCCGCCCCATGGCTGACTAATTTTTTTTATTTATGCAGAGGCCGA
GGCCGCCTCGGCCTCTGAGCTATTCCAGAAGTAGTGAGGAGGCTTTTTTGGAGGCCTAGGCTTTTGCAAA
GATCGATCAAGAGACAGGATGAGGATCGTTTCGCATGATTGAACAAGATGGATTGCACGCAGGTTCTCCG
GCCGCTTGGGTGGAGAGGCTATTCGGCTATGACTGGGCACAACAGACAATCGGCTGCTCTGATGCCGCCG
TGTTCCGGCTGTCAGCGCAGGGGCGCCCGGTTCTTTTTGTCAAGACCGACCTGTCCGGTGCCCTGAATGA
ACTGCAAGACGAGGCAGCGCGGCTATCGTGGCTGGCCACGACGGGCGTTCCTTGCGCAGCTGTGCTCGAC
GTTGTCACTGAAGCGGGAAGGGACTGGCTGCTATTGGGCGAAGTGCCGGGGCAGGATCTCCTGTCATCTC
ACCTTGCTCCTGCCGAGAAAGTATCCATCATGGCTGATGCAATGCGGCGGCTGCATACGCTTGATCCGGC
TACCTGCCCATTCGACCACCAAGCGAAACATCGCATCGAGCGAGCACGTACTCGGATGGAAGCCGGTCTT
GTCGATCAGGATGATCTGGACGAAGAGCATCAGGGGCTCGCGCCAGCCGAACTGTTCGCCAGGCTCAAGG
CGAGCATGCCCGACGGCGAGGATCTCGTCGTGACCCATGGCGATGCCTGCTTGCCGAATATCATGGTGGA
AAATGGCCGCTTTTCTGGATTCATCGACTGTGGCCGGCTGGGTGTGGCGGACCGCTATCAGGACATAGCG
TTGGCTACCCGTGATATTGCTGAAGAGCTTGGCGGCGAATGGGCTGACCGCTTCCTCGTGCTTTACGGTA
TCGCCGCTCCCGATTCGCAGCGCATCGCCTTCTATCGCCTTCTTGACGAGTTCTTCTGAGCGGGACTCTG
GGGTTCGAAATGACCGACCAAGCGACGCCCAACCTGCCATCACGAGATTTCGATTCCACCGCCGCCTTCT
ATGAAAGGTTGGGCTTCGGAATCGTTTTCCGGGACGCCGGCTGGATGATCCTCCAGCGCGGGGATCTCAT
GCTGGAGTTCTTCGCCCACCCTAGGGGGAGGCTAACTGAAACACGGAAGGAGACAATACCGGAAGGAACC
CGCGCTATGACGGCAATAAAAAGACAGAATAAAACGCACGGTGTTGGGTCGTTTGTTCATAAACGCGGGG
TTCGGTCCCAGGGCTGGCACTCTGTCGATACCCCACCGAGACCCCATTGGGGCCAATACGCCCGCGTTTC
TTCCTTTTCCCCACCCCACCCCCCAAGTTCGGGTGAAGGCCCAGGGCTCGCAGCCAACGTCGGGGCGGCA
GGCCCTGCCATAGCCTCAGGTTACTCATATATACTTTAGATTGATTTAAAACTTCATTTTTAATTTAAAA
GGATCTAGGTGAAGATCCTTTTTGATAATCTCATGACCAAAATCCCTTAACGTGAGTTTTCGTTCCACTG
AGCGTCAGACCCCGTAGAAAAGATCAAAGGATCTTCTTGAGATCCTTTTTTTCTGCGCGTAATCTGCTGC
TTGCAAACAAAAAAACCACCGCTACCAGCGGTGGTTTGTTTGCCGGATCAAGAGCTACCAACTCTTTTTC
CGAAGGTAACTGGCTTCAGCAGAGCGCAGATACCAAATACTGTTCTTCTAGTGTAGCCGTAGTTAGGCCA
CCACTTCAAGAACTCTGTAGCACCGCCTACATACCTCGCTCTGCTAATCCTGTTACCAGTGGCTGCTGCC
AGTGGCGATAAGTCGTGTCTTACCGGGTTGGACTCAAGACGATAGTTACCGGATAAGGCGCAGCGGTCGG
GCTGAACGGGGGGTTCGTGCACACAGCCCAGCTTGGAGCGAACGACCTACACCGAACTGAGATACCTACA
GCGTGAGCTATGAGAAAGCGCCACGCTTCCCGAAGGGAGAAAGGCGGACAGGTATCCGGTAAGCGGCAGG
GTCGGAACAGGAGAGCGCACGAGGGAGCTTCCAGGGGGAAACGCCTGGTATCTTTATAGTCCTGTCGGGT
TTCGCCACCTCTGACTTGAGCGTCGATTTTTGTGATGCTCGTCAGGGGGGCGGAGCCTATGGAAAAACGC
CAGCAACGCGGCCTTTTTACGGTTCCTGGCCTTTTGCTGGCCTTTTGCTCACATGTTCTTTCCTGCGTTA
TCCCCTGATTCTGTGGATAACCGTATTACCGCCATGCATTAGTTATTAATAGTAATCAATTACGGGGTCA
TTAGTTCATAGCCCATATATGGAGTTCCG
Features (pLannotate 1.2.2; 15 found; start..end, strand, type, name):
      1..304     +  enhancer       CMV enhancer: human cytomegalovirus immediate early enhancer
    305..508     +  promoter       CMV promoter: human cytomegalovirus (CMV) immediate early promoter
    553..1260    +  CDS            mCherry: mCherry is a basic (constitutively fluorescent) red fluorescent protein published in 2004, derived from Discosoma sp.. It is reported to be a very rapidly-maturing monomer with low acid sensitivity.
   1315..2862    +  CDS            ATG13: ATG13_HUMAN - Also known as KIAA0652. Experimental evidence at protein level: Swiss-Prot protein existence level 1. Autophagy factor required for autophagosome formation and mitophagy. Target of the TOR kinase signaling pathway that regulates autophagy through the control of the phosphorylation status of ATG13 and ULK1, and the regulation of the ATG13-ULK1-RB1CC1 complex. Through its regulation of ULK1 activity, plays a role in the regulation of the kinase activity of mTORC1 and cell proliferation. From Homo sapiens (Human).
   2888..2972    +  CDS            large T antigen (fragment): large T antigen from SV40 (simian virus 40)
   2995..3116    +  polyA_signal   SV40 poly(A) signal: SV40 polyadenylation signal
   3150..3578    -  rep_origin     f1 ori (sequence partly withheld): f1 bacteriophage origin of replication; arrow indicates direction of (+) strand synthesis
   3605..3709    +  promoter       AmpR promoter: bla
   3711..4068    +  promoter       SV40 promoter: SV40 enhancer and early promoter
   4103..4897    +  CDS            NeoR/KanR: aminoglycoside phosphotransferase from Tn5; aph(3')-II (or nptII); confers resistance to neomycin, kanamycin, and G418 (Geneticin®)
   4918..5070    +  CDS            ble (fragment): BLE_KLEPN - Experimental evidence at protein level: Swiss-Prot protein existence level 1. Binding protein with a strong affinity to the bleomycin family of antibiotics. Binds to CL990; an antimitotic-antibiotic compound. From Klebsiella pneumoniae.
   5129..5176    +  polyA_signal   HSV TK poly(A) signal: herpes simplex virus thymidine kinase polyadenylation signal (Cole and Stacy, 1985)
   5267..5283    -  polyA_signal   bGH poly(A) signal (fragment): bovine growth hormone polyadenylation signal
   5505..6093    +  rep_origin     ori: high-copy-number ColE1/pMB1/pBR322/pUC origin of replication
   6208..6267    +  enhancer       CMV enhancer (fragment): human cytomegalovirus immediate early enhancer
