[The description below was written by a language model from this plasmid's Addgene catalogue record and pLannotate feature annotations shown in this document.]
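Description:
mCherry-ATG13-C-18 is a mammalian expression plasmid built on the mCherry-C1 backbone that produces human ATG13 fused at its N terminus to the red fluorescent protein mCherry. The sequenced construct is 6,267 nt. In bacteria it is maintained at high copy from a ColE1/pUC-type origin and selected with kanamycin. The same Tn5 aminoglycoside phosphotransferase gene (NeoR/KanR) is driven by tandem bacterial (bla) and SV40 early promoters and terminated by the HSV TK polyadenylation signal, so it also allows G418 selection of stably transfected mammalian cells. An f1 origin is present for single-stranded DNA production. The short large T antigen, ble and bGH poly(A) hits in the feature table are fragments, most likely backbone remnants rather than functional parts.

The expression cassette consists of the human CMV immediate early enhancer and promoter, the mCherry coding sequence, a gap of 54 nt consistent with an 18-residue linker (which the "C-18" in the name may reflect), the ATG13 open reading frame, and an SV40 polyadenylation signal. ATG13 is an autophagy factor required for autophagosome formation and mitophagy. It acts in a complex with ULK1 and RB1CC1, and its phosphorylation status is controlled by TOR kinase signalling. The catalogue entry lists the localization category as "Membrane Receptor", which does not obviously match this annotated function, and gives mCherry excitation and emission maxima of 587 and 610 nm. The construct is suited to transient or stable expression for live-cell fluorescence imaging of ATG13 distribution, for example in studies of autophagy. The cloning method is not recorded.
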