Addgene plasmid #54987: mCherry-ATG13-C-18
Purpose: Localization: Membrane Receptor, Excitation: 587, Emission: 610
Depositing lab: Michael Davidson. Depositing organization: Florida State University, Tallahassee.
Backbone
  Vector backbone: mCherry-C1
  Backbone size w/o insert (bp): 4750
  Vector type: Mammalian Expression
  Selectable markers: Neomycin (select with G418)
Growth in bacteria
  Bacterial resistance: Kanamycin, 50 μg/mL
  Growth temperature: 37°C
  Growth strain: DH5alpha
  Copy number: High Copy
Gene/Insert
  Gene/Insert name: ATG13 (alt name: NM_001142673.2)
  Species: H. sapiens (human)
  Entrez Gene: ATG13 (a.k.a. KIAA0652, PARATARG8)
  Promoter: CMV
  Tag / fusion protein: mCherry (N terminal on backbone)
  Cloning method: Unknown
  Sequencing primers: 5′ CMV-F; 3′ SV40pA-R
Terms and licenses: Academic/Nonprofit Terms; Industry Terms: Not Available to Industry
Depositor comments: . Excitation = 587; Emission = 610
How to cite: mCherry-ATG13-C-18 was a gift from Michael Davidson (Addgene plasmid # 54987 ; http://n2t.net/addgene:54987 ; RRID:Addgene_54987)
