>Addgene plasmid #54987 | mCherry-ATG13-C-18 | depositor partial sequence | sequence record 85374 | insert sequence
TCAGATCCGCTAGCGCTACCGGTCGCCACCATGGTGAGCAAGGGCGAGGAGGATAACATGGCCATCATCA
AGGAGTTCATGCGCTTCAAGGTGCACATGGAGGGCTCCGTGAACGGCCACGAGTTCGAGATCGAGGGCGA
GGGCGAGGGCCGCCCCTACGAGGGCACCCAGACCGCCAAGCTGAAGGTGACCAAGGGTGGCCCCCTGCCC
TTCGCCTGGGACATCCTGTCCCCTCAGTTCATGTACGGCTCCAAGGCCTACGTGAAGCACCCCGCCGACA
TCCCCGACTACTTGAAGCTGTCCTTCCCCGAGGGCTTCAAGTGGGAGCGCGTGATGAACTTCGAGGACGG
CGGCGTGGTGACCGTGACCCAGGACTCCTCCCTGCAGGACGGCGAGTTCATCTACAAGGTGAAGCTGCGC
GGCACCAACTTCCCCTCCGACGGCCCCGTAATGCAGAAGAAGACCATGGGCTGGGAGGCCTCCTCCGAGC
GGATGTACCCCGAGGACGGCGCCCTGAAGGGCGAGATCAAGCAGAGGCTGAAGCTGAAGGACGGCGGCCA
CTACGACGCTGAGGTCAAGACCACCTACAAGGCCAAGAAGCCCGTGCAGCTGCCCGGCGCCTACAACGTC
AACATCAAGTTGGACATCACCTCCCACAACGAGGACTACACCATCGTGGAACAGTACGAACGCGCCGAGG
GCCGCCACTCCACCGGCGGCATGGACGAGCTGTACAAGTCCGGACTCAGATCTAGTAGCGGAGGTAGCGC
ATCCGGCGGAAGCGGAGGAAGCGAAACTGATCTCAATTCCCAGGACAGAAAGGACCTGGACAAGTTTATT
AAATTTTTTGCCCTCAAGACTGTCCAAGTGATTGTCCAGGCTCGGCTTGGTGAAAAGATTTGCACTCGTT
CATCATCTTCTCCAACGGGTTCAGATTGGTTCAACTTAGCAATCAAAGACATCCCAGAGGTTACACATGA
AGCAAAGAAGGCACTGGCAGGACAGCTGCCTGCAGTCGGGAGGTCCATGTGTGTGGAGATTTCACTTAAG
ACTTCTGAGGGAGATTCCATGGAGCTGGAAATATGGTGTCTTGAAATGAATGAAAAGTGTGATAAAGAAA
TCAAAGTTTCCTACACGGTGTACAACAGACTGTCATTGCTGCTGAAGTCCCTTCTTGCTATAACTAGGGT
GACACCAGCCTATAGGCTCTCCAGGAAACAAGGGCATGAATATGTCATATTATACAGGATATATTTTGGA
GAAGTTCAGCTGAGTGGCTTAGGAGAAGGCTTCCAGACAGTTCGTGTTGGGACAGTGGGCACCCCTGTGG
GCACCATCACTCTTTCTTGTGCTTACAGAATTAACTTGGCATTCATGTCTACCAGGCAATTTGAGAGGAC
CCCACCTATCATGGGGATTATTATTGATCACTTTGTGGACCGTCCCTATCCCAGCTCCTCTCCCATGCAC
CCCTGCAATTACAGAACTGCTGGTGAGGACACTGGAGTAATATACCCGTCTGTAGAAGACTCTCAAGAAG
TGTGTACCACCTCTTTTTCCACCTCCCCACCATCCCAGCTCTCAAGCTCTCGCCTTTCCTATCAGCCTGC
TGCCCTGGGCGTTGGATCAGCTGACCTGGCTTATCCAGTAGTGTTTGCTGCTGGCTTAAATGCTACACAC
CCTCACCAGCTGATGGTTCCTGGGAAGGAAGGTGGGGTACCCCTTGCTCCCAACCAGCCTGTCCATGGTA
CCCAGGCTGACCAGGAGAGACTGGCAACCTGCACCCCTTCTGACAGAACCCACTGTGCTGCCACACCCTC
CAGTAGTGAGGATACTGAAACCGTATCAAACAGCAGTGAGGGACGGGCCTCCCCTCACGATGTCTTGGAG
ACCATCTTTGTCCGAAAAGTGGGGGCTTTTGTCAACAAACCCATTAACCAGGTGACCCTGACGAGTTTGG
ATATACCCTTTGCCATGTTTGCTCCCAAGAATTTGGAGCTGGAGGATACCGATCCAATGGTGAATCCTCC
AGATTCCCCAGAGACTGAATCTCCTCTCCAGGGCAGCCTGCACTCAGATGGCTCCAGCGGGGGCAGCAGT
GGCAATACCCATGATGACTTTGTTATGATAGACTTTAAACCAGCTTTTTCTAAAGATGACATTCTTCCGA
TGGACCTGGGGACCTTCTATCGGGAGTTTCAGAACCCACCTCAGCTGAGCAGCCTCTCCATAGATATTGG
AGCACAGTCCATGGCTGAAGACTTGGACTCATTACCAGAGAAGCTGGCTGTGCATGAGAAGAATGTCCGC
GAGTTTGATGCCTTTGTGGAAACCCTGCAGTAAGGATCCACCGGATCTAGATAACTGATCATAATCAGCC
