>Addgene plasmid #54987 | mCherry-ATG13-C-18 | addgene partial sequence | sequence record 116589 | CMV-F 5'-CGCAAATGGGCGGTAGGCGTG-3'
ACCGTCAGATCCGCTAGCGCTACCGGTCGCCACCATGGTGAGCAAGGGCGAGGAGGATAACATGGCCATC
ATCAAGGAGTTCATGCGCTTCAAGGTGCACATGGAGGGCTCCGTGAACGGCCACGAGTTCGAGATCGAGG
GCGAGGGCGAGGGCCGCCCCTACGAGGGCACCCAGACCGCCAAGCTGAAGGTGACCAAGGGTGGCCCCCT
GCCCTTCGCCTGGGACATCCTGTCCCCTCAGTTCATGTACGGCTCCAAGGCCTACGTGAAGCACCCCGCC
GACATCCCCGACTACTTGAAGCTGTCCTTCCCCGAGGGCTTCAAGTGGGAGCGCGTGATGAACTTCGAGG
ACGGCGGCGTGGTGACCGTGACCCAGGACTCCTCCCTGCAGGACGGCGAGTTCATCTACAAGGTGAAGCT
GCGCGGCACCAACTTCCCCTCCGACGGCCCCGTAATGCAGAAGAAGACCATGGGCTGGGAGGCCTCCTCC
GAGCGGATGTACCCCGAGGACGGCGCCCTGAAGGGCGAGATCAAGCAGAGGCTGAAGCTGAAGGACGGCG
GCCACTACGACGCTGAGGTCAAGACCACCTACAAGGCCAAGAAGCCCGTGCAGCTGCCCGGCGCCTACAA
CGTCAACATCAAGTTGGACATCACCTCCCACAACGAGGACTACACCATCGTGGAACAGTACGAACGCGCC
GAGGGCCGCCACTCCACCGGCGGCATGGACGAGCTGTACAAGTCCGGACTCAGATCTAGTAGCGGAGGTA
GCGCATCCGGCGGAAGCGGAGGAAGCGAAACTGATCTCAATTCCCAGGACAGAAAGGACCTGGACAAGTT
TATTAAATTTTTTGCCCTCAAGACTGTCCAAGTGATTGTCCAGGCTCGGCTTGGTGAAAAGATTTGCACT
CGTTCATCATCTTCTCCAACGGGTTCAGATTGGTTCAACTTAGCAATCAAAGACATCCCAGAGGTTACAC
ATGAAGCAA
