>Addgene plasmid #54987 | mCherry-ATG13-C-18 | addgene partial sequence | sequence record 116590 | hSMAD1-F2 5'-TGAGTTTGGACAAACCACAAC-3'
TTGTGAAATTTGTGATGCTATTGCTTTATTTGTAACCATTATAAGCTGCAATAAACAAGTTAACAACAAC
AATTGCATTCATTTTATGTTTCAGGTTCAGGGGGAGGTGTGGGAGGTTTTTTAAAGCAAGTAAAACCTCT
ACAAATGTGGTATGGCTGATTATGATCAGTTATCTAGATCCGGTGGATCCTTACTGCAGGGTTTCCACAA
AGGCATCAAACTCGCGGACATTCTTCTCATGCACAGCCAGCTTCTCTGGTAATGAGTCCAAGTCTTCAGC
CATGGACTGTGCTCCAATATCTATGGAGAGGCTGCTCAGCTGAGGTGGGTTCTGAAACTCCCGATAGAAG
GTCCCCAGGTCCATCGGAAGAATGTCATCTTTAGAAAAAGCTGGTTTAAAGTCTATCATAACAAAGTCAT
CATGGGTATTGCCACTGCTGCCCCCGCTGGAGCCATCTGAGTGCAGGCTGCCCTGGAGAGGAGATTCAGT
CTCTGGGGAATCTGGAGGATTCACCATTGGATCGGTATCCTCCAGCTCCAAATTCTTGGGAGCAAACATG
GCAAAGGGTATATCCAAACTCGTCAGGGTCACCTGGTTAATGGGTTTGTTGACAAAAGCCCCCACTTTTC
GGACAAAGATGGTCTCCAAGACATCGTGAGGGGAGGCCCGTCCCTCACTGCTGTTTGATACGGTTTCAGT
ATCCTCACTACTGGAGGGTGTGGCAGCACAGTGGGTTCTGTCAGAAGGGGTGCAGGTTGCCAGTCTCTCC
TGGTCAGCCTGGG
